Addgene plasmid #197917: GPI-mGreenLantern(2x)
Purpose: Homo-dimer expression vector with plasma membrane localization signal
Depositing lab: Salvatore Chiantia. Depositing organization: Universitaet Potsdam. Publication: Benchmarking of novel green fluorescent proteins for the quantification of protein oligomerization in living cells. Petrich A, Aji AK, Dunsing V, Chiantia S. PLoS One. 2023 Aug 3;18(8):e0285486. doi: 10.1371/journal.pone.0285486. eCollection 2023. PubMed 37535571.
Backbone
  Vector backbone: mEGFP-C1
  Vector type: Mammalian Expression
Growth in bacteria
  Bacterial resistance: Kanamycin, 50 μg/mL
  Growth temperature: 37°C
  Growth strain: DH5alpha
  Copy number: High Copy
Gene/Insert
  Gene/Insert name: glycosylphosphatidylinositol-mGreenLantern-mGreenLantern
  Species: Other
  Mutation: none
  Cloning method: Restriction Enzyme; 5′ cloning site Unknown (unknown if destroyed)
Terms and licenses: Academic/Nonprofit Terms; Industry Terms: Not Available to Industry
How to cite: GPI-mGreenLantern(2x) was a gift from Salvatore Chiantia (Addgene plasmid # 197917 ; http://n2t.net/addgene:197917 ; RRID:Addgene_197917)
