[The description below was written by a language model from this plasmid's Addgene catalogue record and pLannotate feature annotations shown in this document.]
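Description:
GPI-mGreenLantern(2x) is a mammalian expression plasmid of about 5.7 kb built on the mEGFP-C1 backbone. It produces a tandem dimer of the bright monomeric green fluorescent protein mGreenLantern anchored to the plasma membrane. It is maintained in E. coli through a high-copy ColE1/pUC-type origin and also carries an f1 phage origin. Selection relies on a single NeoR/KanR (aminoglycoside phosphotransferase) gene placed behind both a bacterial bla-type promoter and the SV40 enhancer/early promoter. This arrangement gives kanamycin resistance in bacteria and allows G418 selection in mammalian cells. The HSV TK polyadenylation signal terminates this cassette. The short ble, bGH poly(A) and SV40 large T antigen matches in the annotation are small fragments, most likely backbone remnants rather than functional elements.

The expression cassette is driven by the human CMV immediate early enhancer and promoter and ends with the SV40 poly(A) signal. Downstream of residual multiple-cloning-site fragments lie two consecutive mGreenLantern coding sequences separated by a short linker region. They are followed by a short fragment of human CD58 (LFA-3), which presumably supplies the C-terminal signal for attachment of a glycosylphosphatidylinositol anchor. An N-terminal secretory signal would be expected for such a protein, and an unannotated stretch precedes the first fluorescent protein, but the feature table does not identify one.

Because the two fluorophores are covalently joined, the protein behaves as a defined membrane-localized homodimer. According to the record, it belongs to a study benchmarking newer green fluorescent proteins for quantifying protein oligomerization in living cells. In that context it would presumably serve as a dimer brightness reference for fluorescence-based measurements.
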