Features (pLannotate 1.2.2; 17 found; start..end, strand, type, name):
     61..364     +  enhancer       CMV enhancer: human cytomegalovirus immediate early enhancer
    365..568     +  promoter       CMV promoter: human cytomegalovirus (CMV) immediate early promoter
    591..627     +  misc_feature   MCS (fragment): multiple cloning site
    710..742     +  misc_feature   MCS (fragment): multiple cloning site
    756..1472    +  CDS            mGreenLantern: monomeric GFP derivative that displays exceptionally high brightness in cells (Campbell et al., 2020)
   1503..2221    +  CDS            mGreenLantern (fragment): monomeric GFP derivative that displays exceptionally high brightness in cells (Campbell et al., 2020)
   2232..2318    +  CDS            CD58 (fragment): LFA3_HUMAN - Also known as LFA3. Experimental evidence at protein level: Swiss-Prot protein existence level 1. Ligand of the T-lymphocyte CD2 glycoprotein. This interaction is important in mediating thymocyte interactions with thymic epithelial cells, antigen-independent and -dependent interactions of T-lymphocytes with target cells and antigen-presenting cells and the T-lymphocyte rosetting with erythrocytes. In addition, the LFA-3/CD2 interaction may prime response by both the CD2+ and LFA-3+ cells. From Homo sapiens (Human).
   2343..2426    +  CDS            large T antigen (fragment): large T antigen from SV40 (simian virus 40)
   2449..2570    +  polyA_signal   SV40 poly(A) signal: SV40 polyadenylation signal
   2604..3032    -  rep_origin     f1 ori (sequence partly withheld): f1 bacteriophage origin of replication; arrow indicates direction of (+) strand synthesis
   3059..3163    +  promoter       AmpR promoter: bla
   3165..3522    +  promoter       SV40 promoter: SV40 enhancer and early promoter
   3557..4351    +  CDS            NeoR/KanR: aminoglycoside phosphotransferase from Tn5; aph(3')-II (or nptII); confers resistance to neomycin, kanamycin, and G418 (Geneticin®)
   4372..4524    +  CDS            ble (fragment): BLE_KLEPN - Experimental evidence at protein level: Swiss-Prot protein existence level 1. Binding protein with a strong affinity to the bleomycin family of antibiotics. Binds to CL990; an antimitotic-antibiotic compound. From Klebsiella pneumoniae.
   4583..4630    +  polyA_signal   HSV TK poly(A) signal: herpes simplex virus thymidine kinase polyadenylation signal (Cole and Stacy, 1985)
   4721..4737    -  polyA_signal   bGH poly(A) signal (fragment): bovine growth hormone polyadenylation signal
   4959..5547    +  rep_origin     ori: high-copy-number ColE1/pMB1/pBR322/pUC origin of replication
>Addgene plasmid #197917 | GPI-mGreenLantern(2x) | addgene full sequence | sequence record 390487 | Addgene NGS Result
TAGTTATTAATAGTAATCAATTACGGGGTCATTAGTTCATAGCCCATATATGGAGTTCCGCGTTACATAA
CTTACGGTAAATGGCCCGCCTGGCTGACCGCCCAACGACCCCCGCCCATTGACGTCAATAATGACGTATG
TTCCCATAGTAACGCCAATAGGGACTTTCCATTGACGTCAATGGGTGGAGTATTTACGGTAAACTGCCCA
CTTGGCAGTACATCAAGTGTATCATATGCCAAGTACGCCCCCTATTGACGTCAATGACGGTAAATGGCCC
GCCTGGCATTATGCCCAGTACATGACCTTATGGGACTTTCCTACTTGGCAGTACATCTACGTATTAGTCA
TCGCTATTACCATGGTGATGCGGTTTTGGCAGTACATCAATGGGCGTGGATAGCGGTTTGACTCACGGGG
ATTTCCAAGTCTCCACCCCATTGACGTCAATGGGAGTTTGTTTTGGCACCAAAATCAACGGGACTTTCCA
AAATGTCGTAACAACTCCGCCCCATTGACGCAAATGGGCGGTAGGCGTGTACGGTGGGAGGTCTATATAA
GCAGAGCTGGTTTAGTGAACCGTCAGATCCGCTAGCGCTACCGGACTCAGATCTCGAGCTCAAGCTTAGC
TAGCCACCATGGAGCTCTTTTGGAGTATAGTCTTTACTGTCCTCCTGAGTTTCTCCTGCCGGGGGTCAGA
CTGGGAATCTCTGCAGTCGACGGTACCGCGGGCCCGGGATCCACCGGTCGCCACCATGGTGAGCAAGGGC
GAGGAGCTGTTCACCGGGGTGGTGCCCATCCTGGTCGAGCTGGACGGCGACGTAAACGGCCACAAGTTCA
GCGTCCGCGGCGAGGGCGAGGGCGATGCCACCAACGGCAAGCTGACCCTGAAGTTCATCTGCACCACCGG
CAAGCTGCCCGTGCCCTGGCCCACCCTCGTGACCACCTTAGGCTACGGCGTGGCCTGCTTCGCCCGCTAC
CCCGACCACATGAAGCAGCACGACTTCTTCAAGTCCGCCATGCCCGAAGGCTACGTCCAGGAGCGCACCA
TCTCTTTCAAGGACGACGGTACCTACAAGACCCGCGCCGAGGTGAAGTTCGAGGGCGACACCCTGGTGAA
CCGCATCGTGCTGAAGGGCATCGACTTCAAGGAGGACGGCAACATCCTGGGGCACAAGCTGGAGTACAAC
TTCAACAGCCACAAGGTCTATATCACGGCCGACAAGCAGAAGAACGGCATCAAGGCTAACTTCAAGACCC
GCCACAACGTTGAGGACGGCGGCGTGCAGCTCGCCGACCACTACCAGCAGAACACCCCCATCGGCGACGG
CCCCGTGCTGCTGCCCGACAACCACTACCTGAGCCATCAGTCCAAACTGAGCAAAGACCCCAACGAGAAG
CGCGATCACATGGTCCTGAAGGAGAGGGTGACCGCCGCCGGGATTACACATGACATGGACGAGCTGTACA
AGCCGCCTGCCGCTGCACCTCCGGAACGCGTCATGGTGAGCAAGGGCGAGGAGCTGTTCACCGGGGTGGT
GCCCATCCTGGTCGAGCTGGACGGCGACGTAAACGGCCACAAGTTCAGCGTCCGCGGCGAGGGCGAGGGC
GATGCCACCAACGGCAAGCTGACCCTGAAGTTCATCTGCACCACCGGCAAGCTGCCCGTGCCCTGGCCCA
CCCTCGTGACCACCTTAGGCTACGGCGTGGCCTGCTTCGCCCGCTACCCCGACCACATGAAGCAGCACGA
CTTCTTCAAGTCCGCCATGCCCGAAGGCTACGTCCAGGAGCGCACCATCTCTTTCAAGGACGACGGTACC
TACAAGACCCGCGCCGAGGTGAAGTTCGAGGGCGACACCCTGGTGAACCGCATCGTGCTGAAGGGCATCG
ACTTCAAGGAGGACGGCAACATCCTGGGGCACAAGCTGGAGTACAACTTCAACAGCCACAAGGTCTATAT
CACGGCCGACAAGCAGAAGAACGGCATCAAGGCTAACTTCAAGACCCGCCACAACGTTGAGGACGGCGGC
GTGCAGCTCGCCGACCACTACCAGCAGAACACCCCCATCGGCGACGGCCCCGTGCTGCTGCCCGACAACC
ACTACCTGAGCCATCAGTCCAAACTGAGCAAAGACCCCAACGAGAAGCGCGATCACATGGTCCTGAAGGA
GAGGGTGACCGCCGCCGGGATTACACATGACATGGACGAGCTGTACAAGTATGATCCGCGCCCAAGCAGC
GGTCATTCTAGACACAGATATGCACTTATACCCATACCATTAGCAGTAATTACAACATGTATTGTGCTGT
ATATGAATGTTCTTTAAGCGGCCGCGACTCTAGATCATAATCAGCCATACCACATTTGTAGAGGTTTTAC
TTGCTTTAAAAAACCTCCCACACCTCCCCCTGAACCTGAAACATAAAATGAATGCAATTGTTGTTGTTAA
CTTGTTTATTGCAGCTTATAATGGTTACAAATAAAGCAATAGCATCACAAATTTCACAAATAAAGCATTT
TTTTCACTGCATTCTAGTTGTGGTTTGTCCAAACTCATCAATGTATCTTAAGGCGTAAATTGTAAGCGTT
AATATTTTGTTAAAATTCGCGTTAAATTTTTGTTAAATCAGCTCATTTTTTAACCAATAGGCCGAAATCG
GCAAAATCCCTTATAAATCAAAAGAATAGACCGAGATAGGGT
[37 nt withheld, positions 2703-2739]
AAAGAACGTGGACTCCAACGTCAAAGG
[49 nt withheld, positions 2767-2815]
T
[91 nt withheld, positions 2817-2907]
G
[124 nt withheld, positions 2909-3032]
CAGGTGGCACTTTTCGGGGAAATGTGCGCGGAACCCCTATTTGTTTATTTTTCTAAATACATTCAAATAT
GTATCCGCTCATGAGACAATAACCCTGATAAATGCTTCAATAATATTGAAAAAGGAAGAGTCCTGAGGCG
GAAAGAACCAGCTGTGGAATGTGTGTCAGTTAGGGTGTGGAAAGTCCCCAGGCTCCCCAGCAGGCAGAAG
TATGCAAAGCATGCATCTCAATTAGTCAGCAACCAGGTGTGGAAAGTCCCCAGGCTCCCCAGCAGGCAGA
AGTATGCAAAGCATGCATCTCAATTAGTCAGCAACCATAGTCCCGCCCCTAACTCCGCCCATCCCGCCCC
TAACTCCGCCCAGTTCCGCCCATTCTCCGCCCCATGGCTGACTAATTTTTTTTATTTATGCAGAGGCCGA
GGCCGCCTCGGCCTCTGAGCTATTCCAGAAGTAGTGAGGAGGCTTTTTTGGAGGCCTAGGCTTTTGCAAA
GATCGATCAAGAGACAGGATGAGGATCGTTTCGCATGATTGAACAAGATGGATTGCACGCAGGTTCTCCG
GCCGCTTGGGTGGAGAGGCTATTCGGCTATGACTGGGCACAACAGACAATCGGCTGCTCTGATGCCGCCG
TGTTCCGGCTGTCAGCGCAGGGGCGCCCGGTTCTTTTTGTCAAGACCGACCTGTCCGGTGCCCTGAATGA
ACTGCAAGACGAGGCAGCGCGGCTATCGTGGCTGGCCACGACGGGCGTTCCTTGCGCAGCTGTGCTCGAC
GTTGTCACTGAAGCGGGAAGGGACTGGCTGCTATTGGGCGAAGTGCCGGGGCAGGATCTCCTGTCATCTC
ACCTTGCTCCTGCCGAGAAAGTATCCATCATGGCTGATGCAATGCGGCGGCTGCATACGCTTGATCCGGC
TACCTGCCCATTCGACCACCAAGCGAAACATCGCATCGAGCGAGCACGTACTCGGATGGAAGCCGGTCTT
GTCGATCAGGATGATCTGGACGAAGAGCATCAGGGGCTCGCGCCAGCCGAACTGTTCGCCAGGCTCAAGG
CGAGCATGCCCGACGGCGAGGATCTCGTCGTGACCCATGGCGATGCCTGCTTGCCGAATATCATGGTGGA
AAATGGCCGCTTTTCTGGATTCATCGACTGTGGCCGGCTGGGTGTGGCGGACCGCTATCAGGACATAGCG
TTGGCTACCCGTGATATTGCTGAAGAGCTTGGCGGCGAATGGGCTGACCGCTTCCTCGTGCTTTACGGTA
TCGCCGCTCCCGATTCGCAGCGCATCGCCTTCTATCGCCTTCTTGACGAGTTCTTCTGAGCGGGACTCTG
GGGTTCGAAATGACCGACCAAGCGACGCCCAACCTGCCATCACGAGATTTCGATTCCACCGCCGCCTTCT
ATGAAAGGTTGGGCTTCGGAATCGTTTTCCGGGACGCCGGCTGGATGATCCTCCAGCGCGGGGATCTCAT
GCTGGAGTTCTTCGCCCACCCTAGGGGGAGGCTAACTGAAACACGGAAGGAGACAATACCGGAAGGAACC
CGCGCTATGACGGCAATAAAAAGACAGAATAAAACGCACGGTGTTGGGTCGTTTGTTCATAAACGCGGGG
TTCGGTCCCAGGGCTGGCACTCTGTCGATACCCCACCGAGACCCCATTGGGGCCAATACGCCCGCGTTTC
TTCCTTTTCCCCACCCCACCCCCCAAGTTCGGGTGAAGGCCCAGGGCTCGCAGCCAACGTCGGGGCGGCA
GGCCCTGCCATAGCCTCAGGTTACTCATATATACTTTAGATTGATTTAAAACTTCATTTTTAATTTAAAA
GGATCTAGGTGAAGATCCTTTTTGATAATCTCATGACCAAAATCCCTTAACGTGAGTTTTCGTTCCACTG
AGCGTCAGACCCCGTAGAAAAGATCAAAGGATCTTCTTGAGATCCTTTTTTTCTGCGCGTAATCTGCTGC
TTGCAAACAAAAAAACCACCGCTACCAGCGGTGGTTTGTTTGCCGGATCAAGAGCTACCAACTCTTTTTC
CGAAGGTAACTGGCTTCAGCAGAGCGCAGATACCAAATACTGTTCTTCTAGTGTAGCCGTAGTTAGGCCA
CCACTTCAAGAACTCTGTAGCACCGCCTACATACCTCGCTCTGCTAATCCTGTTACCAGTGGCTGCTGCC
AGTGGCGATAAGTCGTGTCTTACCGGGTTGGACTCAAGACGATAGTTACCGGATAAGGCGCAGCGGTCGG
GCTGAACGGGGGGTTCGTGCACACAGCCCAGCTTGGAGCGAACGACCTACACCGAACTGAGATACCTACA
GCGTGAGCTATGAGAAAGCGCCACGCTTCCCGAAGGGAGAAAGGCGGACAGGTATCCGGTAAGCGGCAGG
GTCGGAACAGGAGAGCGCACGAGGGAGCTTCCAGGGGGAAACGCCTGGTATCTTTATAGTCCTGTCGGGT
TTCGCCACCTCTGACTTGAGCGTCGATTTTTGTGATGCTCGTCAGGGGGGCGGAGCCTATGGAAAAACGC
CAGCAACGCGGCCTTTTTACGGTTCCTGGCCTTTTGCTGGCCTTTTGCTCACATGTTCTTTCCTGCGTTA
TCCCCTGATTCTGTGGATAACCGTATTACCGCCATGCAT
